Addgene plasmid #160457: pCY_gRNA_hPAX7-Pro_C6
Purpose: sgRNA targeting human PAX7 promoter
Depositing lab: April Pyle. Depositing organization: University of California, Los Angeles (UCLA). Publication: Generation of PAX7 Reporter Cells to Investigate Skeletal Myogenesis from Human Pluripotent Stem Cells. Xi H, Young CS, Pyle AD. STAR Protoc. 2020 Nov 5;1(3):100158. doi: 10.1016/j.xpro.2020.100158. eCollection 2020 Dec 18. PubMed 33377052.
Backbone
  Vector backbone: gRNA_Cloning Vector
  Backbone manufacturer: 41824
  Backbone size w/o insert (bp): 3910
  Total vector size (bp): 3973
  Modifications to backbone: The AflII site was destroyed during cloning which results in a loss of 4 bp from the original backbone (3914 bp)
  Vector type: Mammalian Expression, CRISPR
Growth in bacteria
  Bacterial resistance: Kanamycin, 50 μg/mL
  Growth temperature: 37°C
  Growth strain: DH5alpha
  Copy number: Unknown
Gene/Insert
  Gene/Insert name: gRNA_hPAX7-Promoter_C6
  gRNA/shRNA sequence: GCCCCGGCTCGACCTCGTTT
  Species: H. sapiens (human)
  GenBank ID: NM_001135254
  Promoter: U6
  Cloning method: Gibson Cloning
  Sequencing primers: 5′ T7: TAATACGACTCACTATAGGG
Terms and licenses: Academic/Nonprofit Terms; Industry Terms: Not Available to Industry
How to cite: pCY_gRNA_hPAX7-Pro_C6 was a gift from April Pyle (Addgene plasmid # 160457 ; http://n2t.net/addgene:160457 ; RRID:Addgene_160457)
