[The description below was written by a language model from this plasmid's Addgene catalogue record and pLannotate feature annotations shown in this document.]
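Description:
pCY_gRNA_hPAX7-Pro_C6 is a small (about 4 kb) mammalian CRISPR guide RNA expression plasmid built on the gRNA_Cloning Vector backbone. It is propagated in E. coli from a high-copy ColE1/pUC-type origin and selected with kanamycin through the Tn5-derived NeoR/KanR aminoglycoside phosphotransferase gene. A BleoR (Sh ble) coding sequence is also annotated. The rest of the backbone carries remnants typical of a TOPO/Gateway-style cloning vector. These include fragments of lacZα, ccdB, lacI and tnpA, a lac promoter/operator with CAP binding site, flanking T7 and SP6 phage promoters, and partial attB1 and attB2 sites on either side of the guide cassette. They are cloning leftovers and are not needed for the plasmid's function.

The payload is a single guide RNA cassette. A human U6 RNA polymerase III promoter drives a 20-nucleotide spacer directed at the human PAX7 promoter region, and the spacer is fused to the Streptococcus pyogenes Cas9 gRNA scaffold. The spacer was inserted by Gibson assembly at the backbone's AflII site, which was destroyed in the process with a net loss of 4 bp from the parental vector. The plasmid encodes no Cas9, so a Cas9 or Cas9-derived protein must be supplied from a separate construct. No mammalian promoter is annotated for the resistance genes, so the record does not support drug selection in mammalian cells.

The stated purpose is simply an sgRNA targeting the human PAX7 promoter. The associated publication concerns generating PAX7 reporter cells to study skeletal myogenesis from human pluripotent stem cells. The record does not say exactly how this guide is used in that workflow.
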