Features (pLannotate 1.2.2; 18 found; start..end, strand, type, name):
      1..241     +  promoter       U6 promoter: RNA polymerase III promoter for human U6 snRNA
    270..345     +  misc_RNA       gRNA scaffold: guide RNA scaffold for the Streptococcus pyogenes CRISPR/Cas9 system
    357..378     -  protein_bind   attB2 (fragment): mutant version of attB; recombination site for the Gateway® BP reaction BP Clonase™
    466..484     -  promoter       SP6 promoter: promoter for bacteriophage SP6 RNA polymerase
    526..542     -  protein_bind   lac operator: The lac repressor binds to the lac operator to inhibit transcription in E. coli. This inhibition can be relieved by adding lactose or isopropyl-β-D-thiogalactopyranoside (IPTG). lac repressor encoded by lacI
    550..580     -  promoter       lac promoter: promoter for the E. coli lac operon
    595..616     -  protein_bind   CAP binding site: CAP binding activates transcription in the presence of cAMP. E. coli catabolite activator protein
    629..721     -  CDS            lacI (fragment): lac repressor; lacI; The lac repressor binds to the lac operator to inhibit transcription in E. coli. This inhibition can be relieved by adding lactose or isopropyl-β-D-thiogalactopyranoside (IPTG).
    904..1492    -  rep_origin     ori: high-copy-number ColE1/pMB1/pBR322/pUC origin of replication
   1630..2004    -  CDS            BleoR: antibiotic-binding protein; Sh ble from Streptoalloteichus hindustanus; confers resistance to bleomycin, phleomycin, and Zeocin™
   2024..2112    -  promoter       AmpR promoter (fragment): bla
   2139..2189    +  misc_feature   bom (fragment): basis of mobility region from pBR322
   2210..3004    -  CDS            NeoR/KanR: aminoglycoside phosphotransferase from Tn5; aph(3')-II (or nptII); confers resistance to neomycin, kanamycin, and G418 (Geneticin®)
   3036..3305    -  CDS            tnpA (fragment): TN5P_ECOLX - Also known as tnp. Experimental evidence at protein level: Swiss-Prot protein existence level 1. Mediates transposition of transposon Tn5 by a 'cut and paste' mechanism. First, the monomeric transposase binds the 19 bp inverted DNA repeats flanking the transposon. Then, dimerization of the DNA- bound transposase creates a synaptic DNA complex. After nicking of the first DNA strand, excision of the transposon proceeds through a series of intermediates. The transposase then mediates the insertion of the transposon at a new site by strand transfer. The activity of the wild- type tran
   3353..3656    -  CDS            ccdB (fragment): CcdB, a bacterial toxin that poisons DNA gyrase; ccdB; Plasmids containing the ccdB gene cannot be propagated in standard E. coli strains.
   3666..3813    -  CDS            lacZα (fragment): LacZα fragment of β-galactosidase; lacZ fragment
   3816..3834    +  promoter       T7 promoter: promoter for bacteriophage T7 RNA polymerase
   3903..3922    +  protein_bind   attB1 (fragment): mutant version of attB; recombination site for the Gateway® BP reaction BP Clonase™
>Addgene plasmid #160457 | pCY_gRNA_hPAX7-Pro_C6 | addgene full sequence | sequence record 316794 | Addgene NGS Result
GAGGGCCTATTTCCCATGATTCCTTCATATTTGCATATACGATACAAGGCTGTTAGAGAGATAATTAGAA
TTAATTTGACTGTAAACACAAAGATATTAGTACAAAATACGTGACGTAGAAAGTAATAATTTCTTGGGTA
GTTTGCAGTTTTAAAATTATGTTTTAAAATGGACTATCATATGCTTACCGTAACTTGAAAGTATTTCGAT
TTCTTGGCTTTATATATCTTGTGGAAAGGACGAAACACCGCCCCGGCTCGACCTCGTTTGTTTTAGAGCT
AGAAATAGCAAGTTAAAATAAGGCTAGTCCGTTATCAACTTGAAAAAGTGGCACCGAGTCGGTGCTTTTT
TTCTAGACCCAGCTTTCTTGTACAAAGTTGGCATTAAAGGGCGAATTCCAGCACACTGGCGGCCGTTACT
AGTGGATCCGAGCTCGGTACCAAGCTTGATGCATAGCTTGAGTATTCTATAGTGTCACCTAAATAGCTTG
GCGTAATCATGGTCATAGCTGTTTCCTGTGTGAAATTGTTATCCGCTCACAATTCCACACAACATACGAG
CCGGAAGCATAAAGTGTAAAGCCTGGGGTGCCTAATGAGTGAGCTAACTCACATTAATTGCGTTGCGCTC
ACTGCCCGCTTTCCAGTCGGGAAACCTGTCGTGCCAGCTGCATTAATGAATCGGCCAACGCGCGGGGAGA
GGCGGTTTGCGTATTGGGCGCTCTTCCGCTTCCTCGCTCACTGACTCGCTGCGCTCGGTCGTTCGGCTGC
GGCGAGCGGTATCAGCTCACTCAAAGGCGGTAATACGGTTATCCACAGAATCAGGGGATAACGCAGGAAA
GAACATGTGAGCAAAAGGCCAGCAAAAGGCCAGGAACCGTAAAAAGGCCGCGTTGCTGGCGTTTTTCCAT
AGGCTCCGCCCCCCTGACGAGCATCACAAAAATCGACGCTCAAGTCAGAGGTGGCGAAACCCGACAGGAC
TATAAAGATACCAGGCGTTTCCCCCTGGAAGCTCCCTCGTGCGCTCTCCTGTTCCGACCCTGCCGCTTAC
CGGATACCTGTCCGCCTTTCTCCCTTCGGGAAGCGTGGCGCTTTCTCATAGCTCACGCTGTAGGTATCTC
AGTTCGGTGTAGGTCGTTCGCTCCAAGCTGGGCTGTGTGCACGAACCCCCCGTTCAGCCCGACCGCTGCG
CCTTATCCGGTAACTATCGTCTTGAGTCCAACCCGGTAAGACACGACTTATCGCCACTGGCAGCAGCCAC
TGGTAACAGGATTAGCAGAGCGAGGTATGTAGGCGGTGCTACAGAGTTCTTGAAGTGGTGGCCTAACTAC
GGCTACACTAGAAGAACAGTATTTGGTATCTGCGCTCTGCTGAAGCCAGTTACCTTCGGAAAAAGAGTTG
GTAGCTCTTGATCCGGCAAACAAACCACCGCTGGTAGCGGTGGTTTTTTTGTTTGCAAGCAGCAGATTAC
GCGCAGAAAAAAAGGATCTCAAGAAGATCCTTTGATCTTTTCTACGGGGTCTGACGCTCAGTGGAACGAA
AACTCACGTTAAGGGATTTTGGTCATGAGATTATCAAAAAGGATCTTCACCTAGATCCTTTTAAATTAAA
AATGAAGTTTTAGCACGTGTCAGTCCTGCTCCTCGGCCACGAAGTGCACGCAGTTGCCGGCCGGGTCGCG
CAGGGCGAACTCCCGCCCCCACGGCTGCTCGCCGATCTCGGTCATGGCCGGCCCGGAGGCGTCCCGGAAG
TTCGTGGACACGACCTCCGACCACTCGGCGTACAGCTCGTCCAGGCCGCGCACCCACACCCAGGCCAGGG
TGTTGTCCGGCACCACCTGGTCCTGGACCGCGCTGATGAACAGGGTCACGTCGTCCCGGACCACACCGGC
GAAGTCGTCCTCCACGAAGTCCCGGGAGAACCCGAGCCGGTCGGTCCAGAACTCGACCGCTCCGGCGACG
TCGCGCGCGGTGAGCACCGGAACGGCACTGGTCAACTTGGCCATGGTGGCCCTCCTCACGTGCTATTATT
GAAGCATTTATCAGGGTTATTGTCTCATGAGCGGATACATATTTGAATGTATTTAGAAAAATAAACAAAT
AGGGGTTCCGCGCACATTTCCCCGAAAAGTGCCACCTGATGCGGTGTGAAATACCGCACAGATGCGTAAG
GAGAAAATACCGCATCAGGAAATTGTAAGCGTTAATAATTCAGAAGAACTCGTCAAGAAGGCGATAGAAG
GCGATGCGCTGCGAATCGGGAGCGGCGATACCGTAAAGCACGAGGAAGCGGTCAGCCCATTCGCCGCCAA
GCTCTTCAGCAATATCACGGGTAGCCAACGCTATGTCCTGATAGCGGTCCGCCACACCCAGCCGGCCACA
GTCGATGAATCCAGAAAAGCGGCCATTTTCCACCATGATATTCGGCAAGCAGGCATCGCCATGGGTCACG
ACGAGATCCTCGCCGTCGGGCATGCTCGCCTTGAGCCTGGCGAACAGTTCGGCTGGCGCGAGCCCCTGAT
GCTCTTCGTCCAGATCATCCTGATCGACAAGACCGGCTTCCATCCGAGTACGTGCTCGCTCGATGCGATG
TTTCGCTTGGTGGTCGAATGGGCAGGTAGCCGGATCAAGCGTATGCAGCCGCCGCATTGCATCAGCCATG
ATGGATACTTTCTCGGCAGGAGCAAGGTGAGATGACAGGAGATCCTGCCCCGGCACTTCGCCCAATAGCA
GCCAGTCCCTTCCCGCTTCAGTGACAACGTCGAGCACAGCTGCGCAAGGAACGCCCGTCGTGGCCAGCCA
CGATAGCCGCGCTGCCTCGTCTTGCAGTTCATTCAGGGCACCGGACAGGTCGGTCTTGACAAAAAGAACC
GGGCGCCCCTGCGCTGACAGCCGGAACACGGCGGCATCAGAGCAGCCGATTGTCTGTTGTGCCCAGTCAT
AGCCGAATAGCCTCTCCACCCAAGCGGCCGGAGAACCTGCGTGCAATCCATCTTGTTCAATCATGCGAAA
CGATCCTCATCCTGTCTCTTGATCAGAGCTTGATCCCCTGCGCCATCAGATCCTTGGCGGCAAGAAAGCC
ATCCAGTTTACTTTGCAGGGCTTCCCAACCTTACCAGAGGGCGCCCCAGCTGGCAATTCCGGTTCGCTTG
CTGTCCATAAAACCGCCCAGTCTAGCTATCGCCATGTAAGCCCACTGCAAGCTACCTGCTTTCTCTTTGC
GCTTGCGTTTTCCCTTGTCCAGATAGCCCAGTAGCTGACATTCATCCGGGGTCAGCACCGTTTCTGCGGA
CTGGCTTTCTACGTGAAAAGGATCTAGGTGAAGATCCTTTTTGATAATCTCATGCCTGACATTTATATTC
CCCAGAACATCAGGTTAATGGCGTTTTTGATGTCATTTTCGCGGTGGCTGAGATCAGCCACTTCTTCCCC
GATAACGGAGACCGGCACACTGGCCATATCGGTGGTCATCATGCGCCAGCTTTCATCCCCGATATGCACC
ACCGGGTAAAGTTCACGGGAGACTTTATCTGACAGCAGACGTGCACTGGCCAGGGGGATCACCATCCGTC
GCCCCGGCGTGTCAATAATATCACTCTGTACATCCACAAACAGACGATAACGGCTCTCTCTTTTATAGGT
GTAAACCTTAAACTGCCGTACGTATAGGCTGCGCAACTGTTGGGAAGGGCGATCGGTGCGGGCCTCTTCG
CTATTACGCCAGCTGGCGAAAGGGGGATGTGCTGCAAGGCGATTAAGTTGGGTAACGCCAGGGTTTTCCC
AGTCACGACGTTGTAAAACGACGGCCAGTGAATTGTAATACGACTCACTATAGGGCGAATTGGGCCCTCT
AGATGCATGCTCGAGCGGCCGCCAGTGTGATGGATATCTGCAGAATTCGCCCTTTGTACAAAAAAGCAGG
CTTTAAAGGAACCAATTCAGTCGACTGGATCCGGTACCAAGGTCGGGCAGGAA
